>Addgene plasmid #69932 | pT7_circRAJ31_C873U | depositor full sequence | sequence record 124224 | pT7_circRAJ31_C873U full sequence
CTGCAGTCCGGCAAAAAAACGGCAAGGTGTCACCACCCTGCCCTTTTTCTTTAAAACCGAAAAGATTACT
TCGCGTTATGCAGGCTTCCTCGCTCACTGACTCGCTGCGCTCGGTCGTTCGGCTGCGGCGAGCGGTATCA
GCTCACTCAAAGGCGGTAATACGGTTATCCACAGAATCAGGGGATAACGCAGGAAAGAACATGTGAGCAA
AAGGCCAGCAAAAGGCCAGGAACCGTAAAAAGGCCGCGTTGCTGGCGTTTTTCCACAGGCTCCGCCCCCC
TGACGAGCATCACAAAAATCGACGCTCAAGTCAGAGGTGGCGAAACCCGACAGGACTATAAAGATACCAG
GCGTTTCCCCCTGGAAGCTCCCTCGTGCGCTCTCCTGTTCCGACCCTGCCGCTTACCGGATACCTGTCCG
CCTTTCTCCCTTCGGGAAGCGTGGCGCTTTCTCATAGCTCACGCTGTAGGTATCTCAGTTCGGTGTAGGT
CGTTCGCTCCAAGCTGGGCTGTGTGCACGAACCCCCCGTTCAGCCCGACCGCTGCGCCTTATCCGGTAAC
TATCGTCTTGAGTCCAACCCGGTAAGACACGACTTATCGCCACTGGCAGCAGCCACTGGTAACAGGATTA
GCAGAGCGAGGTATGTAGGCGGTGCTACAGAGTTCTTGAAGTGGTGGCCTAACTACGGCTACACTAGAAG
AACAGTATTTGGTATCTGCGCTCTGCTGAAGCCAGTTACCTTCGGAAAAAGAGTTGGTAGCTCTTGATCC
GGCAAACAAACCACCGCTGGTAGCGGTGGTTTTTTTGTTTGCAAGCAGCAGATTACGCGCAGAAAAAAAG
GATCTCAAGAAGATCCTTTGATCTTTTCTACGGGGTCTGACGCTCAGTGGAACGAAAACTCACGTTAAGG
GATTTTGGTCATGAGATTATCAAAAAGGATCTTCACCTAGATCCTTTTAAATTAAAAATGAAGTTTTAAA
TCAATCTAAAGTATATATGAGTAAACTTGGTCTGACAGCTCGAGGCTTGGATTCTCACCAATAAAAAACG
CCCGGCGGCAACCGAGCGTTCTGAACAAATCCAGATGGAGTTCTGAGGTCATTACTGGATCTATCAACAG
GAGTCCAAGCGAGCTCGATATCAAATTACGCCCCGCCCTGCCACTCATCGCAGTACTGTTGTAATTCATT
AAGCATTCTGCCGACATGGAAGCCATCACAAACGGCATGATGAACCTGAATCGCCAGCGGCATCAGCACC
TTGTCGCCTTGCGTATAATATTTGCCCATGGTGAAAACGGGGGCGAAGAAGTTGTCCATATTGGCCACGT
TTAAATCAAAACTGGTGAAACTCACCCAGGGATTGGCTGAGACGAAAAACATATTCTCAATAAACCCTTT
AGGGAAATAGGCCAGGTTTTCACCGTAACACGCCACATCTTGCGAATATATGTGTAGAAACTGCCGGAAA
TCGTCGTGGTATTCACTCCAGAGCGATGAAAACGTTTCAGTTTGCTCATGGAAAACGGTGTAACAAGGGT
GAACACTATCCCATATCACCAGCTCACCGTCTTTCATTGCCATACGAAATTCCGGATGAGCATTCATCAG
GCGGGCAAGAATGTGAATAAAGGCCGGATAAAACTTGTGCTTATTTTTCTTTACGGTCTTTAAAAAGGCC
GTAATATCCAGCTGAACGGTCTGGTTATAGGTACATTGAGCAACTGACTGAAATGCCTCAAAATGTTCTT
TACGATGCCATTGGGATATATCAACGGTGGTATATCCAGTGATTTTTTTCTCCATTTTAGCTTCCTTAGC
TCCTGAAAATCTCGATAACTCAAAAAATACGCCCGGTAGTGATCTTATTTCATTATGGTGAAAGTTGGAA
CCTCTTACGTGCCCGATCAACTCGAGTGCCACCTGACGTCTAAGAAACCATTATTATCATGACATTAACC
TATAAAAATAGGCGTATCACGAGGCAGAATTTCAGATAAAAAAAATCCTTAGCTTTCGCTAAGGATGATT
TCTGGAATTCTAATACGACTCACTATAGGGTCTAGAGGTTCTACATAAATGCCTAACGATTATCCCTTTG
GGGAGTAGGGTCAAGTGACTCGAAACGATAGACAACTTGCTTTAACAAGTTGGAGATATAGTCTGCTCTG
CATGGTGACATGCAGCTGGATATAATTCCGGGGTAAGATTAACGACCTTATCTGAACATAATGCTACCGT
TTAATATTCCTAGGGGATCAATATTAAGCTTTACCGTCGTCTCATCCGCAATTAAGTCCCTATCCGCTGT
CACTGTATTGGTCTGCTAGCATGTTTTCTTGGGTTAATTGAGGCCTGAGTATAAGGTGACTTATACTTGT
AATCTATCTAAACGGGGAACCTCTCTAGTAGACAATCCCGTGCTAAATTGTAGGACTCAATTGCTAGCAT
AACCCCTTGGGGCCTCTAAACGGGTCTTGAGGGGTTTTTTG
Features (pLannotate 1.2.2; 8 found; start..end, strand, type, name):
     14..65      +  terminator     his operon terminator (fragment): This putative transcriptin terminator from the E. coli his operon has a 2-bp deletion introduced during synthesis. Its efficiency has not been determined.
    260..848     -  rep_origin     ori: high-copy-number ColE1/pMB1/pBR322/pUC origin of replication
   1031..1125    -  terminator     lambda t0 terminator: transcription terminator from phage lambda
   1149..1805    -  CDS            cat: CAT_ECOLX - Experimental evidence at protein level: Swiss-Prot protein existence level 1. This enzyme is an effector of chloramphenicol resistance in bacteria. From Escherichia coli. This protein is used as a marker in many commonly used cloning vectors, such as pACYC184.
   1806..1903    -  promoter       cat promoter: promoter of the E. coli cat gene encoding chloramphenicol acetyltransferase
   1989..2032    -  terminator     bacterial terminator: putative bacterial transcription terminator
   2041..2059    +  promoter       T7 promoter: promoter for bacteriophage T7 RNA polymerase
   2444..2491    +  terminator     T7 terminator: transcription terminator for bacteriophage T7 RNA polymerase
