[The description below was written by a language model from this plasmid's Addgene catalogue record and pLannotate feature annotations shown in this document.]
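Description:
pT7_circRAJ31_C873U is a small (about 2.5 kb) bacterial expression and synthetic-biology plasmid built on pSB1C3, the standard BioBrick-type backbone from the Registry of Standard Biological Parts. It replicates in E. coli at high copy number from a ColE1/pUC-type origin and is selected with chloramphenicol through a cat (chloramphenicol acetyltransferase) gene driven by its own promoter and followed by a lambda t0 terminator. Additional backbone terminators, including a his operon terminator fragment and a putative bacterial terminator, flank the cloning region and help insulate the insert from read-through transcription. The catalogue lists the same figure (451 bp) for both the backbone and the insert, which appears to be a data-entry inconsistency, since the total size implies a backbone of roughly 2 kb.

The synthetic insert, assembled by Gibson cloning, lies between a bacteriophage T7 promoter and a T7 terminator, so transcription requires a source of T7 RNA polymerase, either in a suitable host strain or in vitro. It encodes the RAJ31 riboregulator, a small regulatory RNA, embedded in a permuted intron-exon (PIE) ribozyme scaffold. In a PIE arrangement, the halves of a self-splicing intron are rearranged around the sequence of interest so that splicing joins its ends and releases it as a covalently closed circular RNA. This version carries the C873U point mutation, which the record describes as making the construct deficient in circularisation. It therefore most plausibly serves as a non-circularising control for the functional circular riboregulator. The automated feature table does not annotate the riboregulator or ribozyme segments themselves; the depositor refers users to the full GenBank file for those details.
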