Addgene plasmid #69932: pT7_circRAJ31_C873U
Purpose: Expresses RAJ31 riboregulator encased in a permuted intron exon ribozyme, which circularises the riboregulator. This mutant is deficient in circularisation. Under control of a T7 promoter.
Depositing lab: Alfonso Jaramillo. Depositing organization: University of Warwick. Publication: Engineering a Circular Riboregulator in Escherichia coli. Rostain W, Shen S, Cordero T, Rodrigo G, Jaramillo A. Biodes Res. 2020 Sep 12;2020:1916789. doi: 10.34133/2020/1916789. eCollection 2020. PubMed 37849901.
Backbone
  Vector backbone: pSB1C3
  Backbone manufacturer: Registry of Standard Biological Parts
  Backbone size w/o insert (bp): 451
  Total vector size (bp): 2491
  Vector type: Bacterial Expression, Synthetic Biology
Growth in bacteria
  Bacterial resistance: Chloramphenicol, 25 μg/mL
  Growth temperature: 37°C
  Growth strain: Top10
  Copy number: High Copy
Gene/Insert
  Gene/Insert name: pT7_circRAJ31_C873U
  Species: Synthetic
  Insert size (bp): 451
  Promoter: T7
  Cloning method: Gibson Cloning
  Sequencing primers: 5′ tgccacctgacgtctaagaa; 3′ attaccgcctttgagtgagc
Terms and licenses: Academic/Nonprofit Terms; Industry Terms: Not Available to Industry
Depositor comments: Engineering a circular riboregulator in Escherichia coli - Rostain et al. Please check Genbank file for complete annotation.
How to cite: pT7_circRAJ31_C873U was a gift from Alfonso Jaramillo (Addgene plasmid # 69932 ; http://n2t.net/addgene:69932 ; RRID:Addgene_69932)
