>Addgene plasmid #69932 | pT7_circRAJ31_C873U | depositor partial sequence | sequence record 124225 | pT7_circRAJ31_C873U
TAATACGACTCACTATAGGGTCTAGAGGTTCTACATAAATGCCTAACGATTATCCCTTTGGGGAGTAGGG
TCAAGTGACTCGAAACGATAGACAACTTGCTTTAACAAGTTGGAGATATAGTCTGCTCTGCATGGTGACA
TGCAGCTGGATATAATTCCGGGGTAAGATTAACGACCTTATCTGAACATAATGCTACCGTTTAATATTCC
TAGGGGATCAATATTAAGCTTTACCGTCGTCTCATCCGCAATTAAGTCCCTATCCGCTGTCACTGTATTG
GTCTGCTAGCATGTTTTCTTGGGTTAATTGAGGCCTGAGTATAAGGTGACTTATACTTGTAATCTATCTA
AACGGGGAACCTCTCTAGTAGACAATCCCGTGCTAAATTGTAGGACTCAATTGCTAGCATAACCCCTTGG
GGCCTCTAAACGGGTCTTGAGGGGTTTTTTG
