>Addgene plasmid #69932 | pT7_circRAJ31_C873U | addgene partial sequence | sequence record 136497 | T7 5'-TAATACGACTCACTATAGGG-3'
CTTTGGGGAGTAGGGTCAAGTGACTCGAAACGATAGACAACTTGCTTTAACAAGTTGGAGATATAGTCTG
CTCTGCATGGTGACATGCAGCTGGATATAATTCCGGGGTAAGATTAACGACCTTATCTGAACATAATGCT
ACCGTTTAATATTCCTAGGGGATCAATATTAAGCTTTACCGTCGTCTCATCCGCAATTAAGTCCCTATCC
GCTGTCACTGTATTGGTCTGCTAGCATGTTTTCTTGGGTTAATTGAGGCCTGAGTATAAGGTGACTTATA
CTTGTAATCTATCTAAACGGGGAACCTCTCTAGTAGACAATCCCGTGCTAAATTGTAGGACTCAATTGCT
AGCATAACCCCTTGGGGCCTCTAAACGGGTCTTGAGGGGTTTTTTGCTGCAGTCCGGCAAAAAAACGGCA
AGGTGTCACCACCCTGCCCTTTTTCTTTAAAACCGAAAAGATTACTTCGCGTTATGCAGGCTTCCTCGCT
CACTGACTCGCTGCGCTCGGTCGTTCGGCTGCGGCGAGCGGTATCAGCTCACTCAAAGGCGGTAATACGG
TTATCCACAGAATCAGGGGATAACGCAGGAAAGAACATGTGAGCAAAAGGCCAGCAAAAGGCCAGGAACC
GTAAAAAGGCCGCGTTGCTGGCGTTTTTCCACAGGCTCCGCCCCCCTGACGAGCATCACAAAAATCGACG
CTCAAGTCAGAGGTGGCGAAACCCGACAGGACTATAAAGATACCAGGCGTTTCCCCCTGGAAGCTCCCTC
GTGCGCTCTCCTGTTCCGACCCTGCCGCTTACCGGATACCTGTCCGCCTT
