>Addgene plasmid #69932 | pT7_circRAJ31_C873U | addgene partial sequence | sequence record 137056 | L4440 5'-AGCGAGTCAGTGAGCGAG-3'
GGCAGGGTGGTGACACCTTGCCGTTTTTTTGCCGGACTGCAGCAAAAAACCCCTCAAGACCCGTTTAGAG
GCCCCAAGGGGTTATGCTAGCAATTGAGTCCTACAATTTAGCACGGGATTGTCTACTAGAGAGGTTCCCC
GTTTAGATAGATTACAAGTATAAGTCACCTTATACTCAGGCCTCAATTAACCCAAGAAAACATGCTAGCA
GACCAATACAGTGACAGCGGATAGGGACTTAATTGCGGATGAGACGACGGTAAAGCTTAATATTGATCCC
CTAGGAATATTAAACGGTAGCATTATGTTCAGATAAGGTCGTTAATCTTACCCCGGAATTATATCCAGCT
GCATGTCACCATGCAGAGCAGACTATATCTCCAACTTGTTAAAGCAAGTTGTCTATCGTTTCGAGTCACT
TGACCCTACTCCCCAAAGGGATAATCGTTAGGCATTTATGTAGAACCTCTAGACCCTATAGTGAGTCGTA
TTAGAATTCCAGAAATCATCCTTAGCGAAAGCTAAGGATTTTTTTTATCTGAAATTCTGCCTCGTGATAC
GCCTATTTTTATAGGTTAATGTCATGATAATAATGGTTTCTTAGACGTCAGGTGGCACTCGAGTTGATCG
GGCACGTAAGAGGTTCCAACTTTCACCATAATGAAATAAGATCACTACCGGGCGTATTTT
